>Addgene plasmid #79590 | MO70 - Orai1 EC-Flag | addgene partial sequence | sequence record 150688 | pCDH-rev 5'-GCATTCCTTTGGCGAGAG-3'
ACAGGGCCAGGTTTCCGGGCCCTCACATTGCCAAAAGACGGCAATATGGTGGAAAATAACCGGAATTACT
CGCGACAATTCTCACTTGTCATCGTCGTCCTTGTAGTCAGCGGCCGCAATATCGATCTGGTTAACGTAGA
ATTCCTAGTGGCTGCCGGGCGTCAGGGGGTGGTCCCCTCTGTGGTCCAGCTGGTCCTGTAAGCGGGCAAA
CTCCGCCAGCTCGTTGAGCTCCTGGAACTGTCGGTCGGTCTTATGGCTAACCAGTGAGCGGTAGAAGTGG
ACGGCGAAGACGATAAAGATCAGGCCGAAGGGCACCATGATGGTGGTCGAGGCGATGGCAGCTGCCTGGC
CCGGGGTGATGCCGCTGGTGCTGACGTTGGCTGCTGCGCCACTGGCGGGGGGCTTGCTGGTGGGCCTTGG
CTGGCCACGCGTGCTGCCGCTGCCCTTGTCATCGTCGTCCTTGTAGTCGCTGCCGCTGCCGTCGACTGGC
TGCTTCTTGAGGGGCAAGAACTTGACCCAGCAGAGCAGCACCACCTCAGCTAGGAAGAGCAGCGTGCCAA
TGACGGTGGAGAAGGCCCAGGCCAGCTCGATGTGGCGGTGCATGCGCTCATGGGGGGACTCCTTGACCGA
GTTGAGATTGTGCACGTTGCTCACCGCCTCGATGTTGGGCAGGATGCAGGTGCTGATCATGAGCGCAAAC
AGGTGCACAGCCACCAGCACTGTGGTGCAGGCACTGAAGGCGATGAGCAGCCCCGGTGGGTAGTCGTGGT
CAGCGTCCAGCTGCACCTCCACCATTGCCACCATGGCGAAGCCGGAGAGCAGAGCCGAGGTCCGGCTGGA
GGCTTTAAGCTTGGCGCGGCTCAAGTAGAGCTTGCGCCAGGACAGCGCCTGCATGGAGTGCTCGTTGAGG
CTCATCACCTC
