>Addgene plasmid #79590 | MO70 - Orai1 EC-Flag | addgene partial sequence | sequence record 150689 | CMV-F 5'-CGCAAATGGGCGGTAGGCGTG-3'
AGCTAATAAAAGAGCCCACAACCCCTCACTCGGCGCGCCAGTCCTCCGATAGACTGCGTCGCCCGGGTAC
CCGTATTCCCAATAAAGCCTCTTGCTGTTTGCATCCGAATCGTGGACTCGCTGATCCTTGGGAGGGTCTC
CTCAGATTGATTGACTGCCCACCTCGGGGGTCTTTCATTTGGAGGTTCCACCGAGATTTGGAGACCCCTG
CCCAGGGACCACCGACCCCCCCGCCGGGAGGTAAGCTGGCCAGCGGTCGTTTCGTGTCTGTCTCTGTCTT
TGTGCGTGTTTGTGCCGGCATCTAATGTTTGCGCCTGCGTCTGTACTAGTTAGCTAACTAGCTCTGTATC
TGGCGGACCCGTGGTGGAACTGACGAGTTCTGAACACCCGGCCGCAACCCTGGGAGACGTCCCAGGGACT
TTGGGGGCCGTTTTTGTGGCCCGACCTGAGGAAGGGAGTCGATGTGGAATCCGACCCCGTCAGGATATGT
GGTTCTGGTAGGAGACGAGAACCTAAAACAGTTCCCGCCTCCGTCTGAATTTTTGCTTTCGGTTTGGAAC
CGAAGCCGCGCGTCTTGTCTGCTGCAGCGCTGCAGCATCGTTCTGTGTTGTCTCTGTCTGACTGTGTTTC
TGTATTTGTCTGAAAATTAGGGCCAGACTGTTACCACTCCCTTAAGTTTGACCTTAGGTCACTGGAAAGA
TGTCGAGCGGATCGCTCACAACCAGTCGGTAGATGTCAAGAAGAGACGTTGGGTTACCTTCTGCTCTGCA
GAATGGCCAACCTTTAACGTCGGATGGCCGCGAGACGGCACCTTTAACCGAGACCTCATCACCCAGGTTA
AGATCAAGGTC
