>Addgene plasmid #79590 | MO70 - Orai1 EC-Flag | addgene partial sequence | sequence record 151341 | gag-F 5'-ccaacctttaacgtcggatg-3'
TTTACGAGACCTCATCACCCAGGTTAAGATCAAGGTCTTTTCACCTGGCCCGCATGGACACCCAGACCAG
GTCCCCTACATCGTGACCTGGGAAGCCTTGGCTTTTGACCCCCCTCCCTGGGTCAAGCCCTTTGTACACC
CTAAGCCTCCGCCTCCTCTTCCTCCATCCGCCCCGTCTCTCCCCCTTGAACCTCCTCGTTCGACCCCGCC
TCGATCCTCCCTTTATCCAGCCCTCACTCCTTCTCTAGGCGCCGGAATTAGATCGATCTCTCGAGATGCA
TCCGGAGCCCGCCCCGAGCCGTAGCAGTCCCGAGCTTCCCCCAAGCGGCGGCAGCACCACCAGCGGCAGC
CGCCGGAGCCGCCGCCGCAGCGGGGACGGGGAGCCCCCGGGGGCCCCGCCACCGCCGCCGTCCGCCGTCA
CCTACCCGGACTGGATCGGCCAGAGTTACTCCGAGGTGATGAGCCTCAACGAGCACTCCATGCAGGCGCT
GTCCTGGCGCAAGCTCTACTTGAGCCGCGCCAAGCTTAAAGCCTCCAGCCGGACCTCGGCTCTGCTCTCC
GGCTTCGCCATGGTGGCAATGGTGGAGGTGCAGCTGGACGCTGACCACGACTACCCACCGGGGCTGCTCA
TCGCCTTCAGTGCCTGCACCACAGTGCTGGTGGCTGTGCACCTGTTTGCGCTCATGATCAGCACCTGCAT
CCTGCCCAACATCGAGGCGGTGAGCAACGTGCACAATCTCAACTCGGTCAAGGAGTCCCCCCATGAGCGC
ATGCACCGCCACATCGAGCTGGCCTGGGCCTTCTCCACCGTCATTGGCACGCTGCTCTTCCTAGCTGAGG
TGGTGCTGCTCTGCTGGGTCAAGTTCTTGCCCCTCAAGAAGCAGCCAGTCGACGGCAGCGGCAGCGACTA
CAAGGACGACGATGACAAGGGCAGCGGCAGCACGCGTGGCCAGCCAAGGCCCACCAGCAAG
