[The description below was written by a language model from this plasmid's Addgene catalogue record.]
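Description:
MO70 - Orai1 EC-Flag is a mammalian expression and retroviral vector built on the MO70 backbone (about 7.5 kb without insert), intended for either transient transfection or retroviral delivery of human Orai1. It is propagated in bacteria as a high-copy plasmid under ampicillin selection, and it carries a puromycin marker for selecting transfected or transduced mammalian cells. No feature table accompanies the record, so details such as the LTRs, the packaging signal and the element driving puromycin resistance are not documented here.

The payload is an approximately 0.9 kb human ORAI1 coding sequence (also known as CRACM1 or TMEM142A), which encodes the pore-forming subunit of the Ca2+ release-activated Ca2+ (CRAC) channel. It was cloned between XhoI and EcoRI sites, both of which are retained, and is expressed from a CMV promoter. A FLAG epitope is inserted internally, in the second extracellular loop between transmembrane segments 3 and 4, rather than at either terminus. Because the tag faces the outside of the cell, anti-FLAG staining of intact, non-permeabilised cells can detect Orai1 that has reached the plasma membrane, and the depositor highlights this as the main application.

The depositor notes that the insert lacks two proline residues (P8 and P9) relative to the GenBank reference protein. This difference is reported not to affect function, since the clone restores Orai1 activity in Orai1 knockout mouse embryonic fibroblasts to the same level as untagged wild-type Orai1. The construct comes from a study of the role of the Orai1 intracellular loop in fast inactivation of CRAC channels.
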