Addgene plasmid #79590: MO70 - Orai1 EC-Flag
Purpose: Transient expression and retroviral Expression
Depositing lab: Yousang Gwack. Depositing organization: University of California, Los Angeles (UCLA). Publication: The intracellular loop of Orai1 plays a central role in fast inactivation of Ca2+ release-activated Ca2+ channels. Srikanth S, Jung HJ, Ribalet B, Gwack Y. J Biol Chem. 2010 Feb 12;285(7):5066-75. doi: 10.1074/jbc.M109.072736. Epub 2009 Dec 10. PubMed 20007711.
Backbone
  Vector backbone: MO70
  Backbone size w/o insert (bp): 7480
  Vector type: Mammalian Expression, Retroviral
  Selectable markers: Puromycin
Growth in bacteria
  Bacterial resistance: Ampicillin, 100 μg/mL
  Growth temperature: 37°C
  Growth strain: NEB Stable
  Copy number: High Copy
Gene/Insert
  Gene/Insert name: Orai1 (alt names: TMEM142A; CRACM1)
  Species: H. sapiens (human)
  Insert size (bp): 901
  Entrez Gene: ORAI1 (a.k.a. CRACM1, IMD9, ORAT1, TAM2, TMEM142A)
  Promoter: CMV
  Tag / fusion protein: FLAG (inserted between TM3 and TM4 of the protein)
  Cloning method: Restriction Enzyme; 5′ cloning site XhoI (not destroyed); 3′ cloning site EcoRI (not destroyed)
  Sequencing primers: 5′ CMV-F; 3′ pCDH-Rev
Terms and licenses: Academic/Nonprofit Terms; Industry Terms: Not Available to Industry
Depositor comments: This plasmid contains a FLAG tag in its extracellular loop 2 between transmembranes 3 and 4. This plasmid can be used for surface staining to detect Orai1 expression on the plasma membrane. Please note that compared to GenBank reference sequence NP_116179.2, the Orai1 insert in this plasmid is missing two amino acids (P8 and P9). This difference does not affect the function, as the clone has been tested for functionality in Orai1 KO MEFs and can reconstitute Orai1 function in Orai1 KO cells identical to WT (untagged) Orai1. The functional reconstitution data are presented in the original JBC paper (PMID 20007711) describing this construct.
How to cite: MO70 - Orai1 EC-Flag was a gift from Yousang Gwack (Addgene plasmid # 79590 ; http://n2t.net/addgene:79590 ; RRID:Addgene_79590)
